Addgene plasmid #97059: pEAHISSSO2452
Purpose: Expressing Sulfolobus solfataricus orf SSO2452 protein
Depositing lab: Huanting Liu & James Naismith. Depositing organization: University of St. Andrews. Publication: The Scottish Structural Proteomics Facility: targets, methods and outputs. Oke M, Carter LG, Johnson KA, Liu H, McMahon SA, Yan X, Kerou M, Weikart ND, Kadi N, Sheikh MA, Schmelz S, Dorward M, Zawadzki M, Cozens C, Falconer H, Powers H, Overton IM, van Niekerk CA, Peng X, Patel P, Garrett RA, Prangishvili D, Botting CH, Coote PJ, Dryden DT, Barton GJ, Schwarz-Linek U, Challis GL, Taylor GL, White MF, Naismith JH. J Struct Funct Genomics. 2010 Jun;11(2):167-80. doi: 10.1007/s10969-010-9090-y. Epub 2010 Apr 24. PubMed 20419351.
Backbone
  Vector backbone: pEAHISTEV, modified from pDEST14
  Backbone manufacturer: BSRC, University of St Andrews
  Backbone size w/o insert (bp): 3705
  Total vector size (bp): 4494
  Modifications to backbone: none
Growth in bacteria
  Bacterial resistance: Ampicillin, 100 μg/mL
  Growth temperature: 37°C
  Growth strain: DH5alpha
  Growth instructions: Protein expression in DE3 strains
  Copy number: High Copy
Gene/Insert
  Gene/Insert name: S. solfataricus orf SSO2452 (alt name: Sso ATPase)
  Species: Sulfolobus solfataricus
  Insert size (bp): 789
  Mutation: none
  Promoter: T7
  Tag / fusion protein: N-terminal TEV protease cleavable 6xHis tag (N terminal on backbone)
  Cloning method: Gateway Cloning
  Sequencing primers: 5′ T7 promoter; 3′ T7 terminator
Resource information
  A portion of this plasmid was derived from a plasmid made by: original
Terms and licenses: Academic/Nonprofit Terms; Industry Terms: Not Available to Industry
How to cite: pEAHISSSO2452 was a gift from Huanting Liu & James Naismith (Addgene plasmid # 97059 ; http://n2t.net/addgene:97059 ; RRID:Addgene_97059)
