[The description below was written by a language model from this plasmid's Addgene catalogue record and pLannotate feature annotations shown in this document.]
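Description:
pEAHISSSO2452 is a bacterial protein-expression plasmid of about 4.5 kb. It is built on pEAHISTEV, a derivative of the Gateway destination vector pDEST14, and carries the 789 bp open reading frame SSO2452 from the archaeon Sulfolobus solfataricus, also listed as "Sso ATPase". The backbone provides a ColE1/pMB1-type origin of replication, the pBR322 bom region, and β-lactamase with its own promoter for ampicillin selection. An f1 phage origin is also present. The catalogue lists the plasmid as high copy, although both feature tables annotate a rop gene, which normally restrains copy number in pBR322-type replicons.

The expression cassette consists of a T7 promoter followed by the strong phage T7 gene 10 ribosome binding site. Next come a short histidine tag (recorded as 6xHis and picked up by the annotation as a fragment of a longer His tag) and a TEV protease recognition site, and the unannotated stretch after these corresponds to the SSO2452 coding sequence. The protein is therefore made with an N-terminal His tag that can be used for metal-affinity purification and then removed with TEV protease. Transcription depends on T7 RNA polymerase, so expression is intended for DE3 lysogen strains of E. coli, while a standard cloning strain is used for propagation.

Downstream of the insert, the annotation also detects a second His-tag fragment and a short SET1-like fragment before the T7 terminator. The record describes only an N-terminal tag, so these are probably vector remnants, and the record does not say whether they are translated. The depositor sequence and the repository's sequencing result differ by only a few nucleotides and give the same feature layout. The construct comes from a structural proteomics programme and serves to produce recombinant SSO2452 protein.
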