Features (pLannotate 1.2.2; 14 found; start..end, strand, type, name):
     12..467     +  rep_origin     f1 ori (sequence partly withheld): f1 bacteriophage origin of replication; arrow indicates direction of (+) strand synthesis
    494..598     +  promoter       AmpR promoter: bla
    599..1459    +  CDS            AmpR: β-lactamase; bla; confers resistance to ampicillin, carbenicillin, and related antibiotics
   1630..2218    +  rep_origin     ori: high-copy-number ColE1/pMB1/pBR322/pUC origin of replication
   2404..2546    -  misc_feature   bom: basis of mobility region from pBR322
   2648..2839    -  CDS            rop: Rop protein, which maintains plasmids at low copy number; rop
   2856..3236    +  CDS            YPB1_ECOLX: Protein predicted: Swiss-Prot protein existence level 4. From Escherichia coli.
   3348..3366    +  promoter       T7 promoter: promoter for bacteriophage T7 RNA polymerase
   3398..3420    +  RBS            RBS: efficient ribosome binding site from bacteriophage T7 gene 10 (Olins and Rangwala, 1989)
   3438..3457    +  CDS            8xHis (fragment): 8xHis affinity tag
   3479..3499    +  CDS            TEV site: tobacco etch virus (TEV) protease recognition and cleavage site
   4338..4355    +  CDS            9xHis (fragment): 9xHis affinity tag
   4365..4414    +  CDS            SET1 (fragment): solubility-enhancement tag derived from T7 phage gene 10B
   4422..4469    +  terminator     T7 terminator: transcription terminator for bacteriophage T7 RNA polymerase
>Addgene plasmid #97059 | pEAHISSSO2452 | depositor full sequence | sequence record 178678 | Full coding sequence of SSO2452  protein with TEV-protease cleavable 6xHis
TGGCGAATGGG
[124 nt withheld, positions 12-135]
C
[91 nt withheld, positions 137-227]
A
[49 nt withheld, positions 229-277]
CCTTTGACGTTGGAGTCCACGTTCTTT
[37 nt withheld, positions 305-341]
ACCCTATCTCGGTCTATTCTTTTGATTTATAAGGGATTTTGCCGATTTCGGCCTATTGGTTAAAAAATGA
GCTGATTTAACAAAAATTTAACGCGAATTTTAACAAAATATTAACGTTTACAATTTCAGGTGGCACTTTT
CGGGGAAATGTGCGCGGAACCCCTATTTGTTTATTTTTCTAAATACATTCAAATATGTATCCGCTCATGA
GACAATAACCCTGATAAATGCTTCAATAATATTGAAAAAGGAAGAGTATGAGTATTCAACATTTCCGTGT
CGCCCTTATTCCCTTTTTTGCGGCATTTTGCCTTCCTGTTTTTGCTCACCCAGAAACGCTGGTGAAAGTA
AAAGATGCTGAAGATCAGTTGGGTGCACGAGTGGGTTACATCGAACTGGATCTCAACAGCGGTAAGATCC
TTGAGAGTTTTCGCCCCGAAGAACGTTTTCCAATGATGAGCACTTTTAAAGTTCTGCTATGTGGCGCGGT
ATTATCCCGTATTGACGCCGGGCAAGAGCAACTCGGTCGCCGCATACACTATTCTCAGAATGACTTGGTT
GAGTACTCACCAGTCACAGAAAAGCATCTTACGGATGGCATGACAGTAAGAGAATTATGCAGTGCTGCCA
TAACCATGAGTGATAACACTGCGGCCAACTTACTTCTGACAACGATCGGAGGACCGAAGGAGCTAACCGC
TTTTTTGCACAACATGGGGGATCATGTAACTCGCCTTGATCGTTGGGAACCGGAGCTGAATGAAGCCATA
CCAAACGACGAGCGTGACACCACGATGCCTGCAGCAATGGCAACAACGTTGCGCAAACTATTAACTGGCG
AACTACTTACTCTAGCTTCCCGGCAACAATTAATAGACTGGATGGAGGCGGATAAAGTTGCAGGACCACT
TCTGCGCTCGGCCCTTCCGGCTGGCTGGTTTATTGCTGATAAATCTGGAGCCGGTGAGCGTGGGTCTCGC
GGTATCATTGCAGCACTGGGGCCAGATGGTAAGCCCTCCCGTATCGTAGTTATCTACACGACGGGGAGTC
AGGCAACTATGGATGAACGAAATAGACAGATCGCTGAGATAGGTGCCTCACTGATTAAGCATTGGTAACT
GTCAGACCAAGTTTACTCATATATACTTTAGATTGATTTAAAACTTCATTTTTAATTTAAAAGGATCTAG
GTGAAGATCCTTTTTGATAATCTCATGACCAAAATCCCTTAACGTGAGTTTTCGTTCCACTGAGCGTCAG
ACCCCGTAGAAAAGATCAAAGGATCTTCTTGAGATCCTTTTTTTCTGCGCGTAATCTGCTGCTTGCAAAC
AAAAAAACCACCGCTACCAGCGGTGGTTTGTTTGCCGGATCAAGAGCTACCAACTCTTTTTCCGAAGGTA
ACTGGCTTCAGCAGAGCGCAGATACCAAATACTGTCCTTCTAGTGTAGCCGTAGTTAGGCCACCACTTCA
AGAACTCTGTAGCACCGCCTACATACCTCGCTCTGCTAATCCTGTTACCAGTGGCTGCTGCCAGTGGCGA
TAAGTCGTGTCTTACCGGGTTGGACTCAAGACGATAGTTACCGGATAAGGCGCAGCGGTCGGGCTGAACG
GGGGGTTCGTGCACACAGCCCAGCTTGGAGCGAACGACCTACACCGAACTGAGATACCTACAGCGTGAGC
TATGAGAAAGCGCCACGCTTCCCGAAGGGAGAAAGGCGGACAGGTATCCGGTAAGCGGCAGGGTCGGAAC
AGGAGAGCGCACGAGGGAGCTTCCAGGGGGAAACGCCTGGTATCTTTATAGTCCTGTCGGGTTTCGCCAC
CTCTGACTTGAGCGTCGATTTTTGTGATGCTCGTCAGGGGGGCGGAGCCTATGGAAAAACGCCAGCAACG
CGGCCTTTTTACGGTTCCTGGCCTTTTGCTGGCCTTTTGCTCACATGTTCTTTCCTGCGTTATCCCCTGA
TTCTGTGGATAACCGTATTACCGCCTTTGAGTGAGCTGATACCGCTCGCCGCAGCCGAACGACCGAGCGC
AGCGAGTCAGTGAGCGAGGAAGCGGAAGAGCGCCTGATGCGGTATTTTCTCCTTACGCATCTGTGCGGTA
TTTCACACCGCATATATGGTGCACTCTCAGTACAATCTGCTCTGATGCCGCATAGTTAAGCCAGTATACA
CTCCGCTATCGCTACGTGACTGGGTCATGGCTGCGCCCCGACACCCGCCAACACCCGCTGACGCGCCCTG
ACGGGCTTGTCTGCTCCCGGCATCCGCTTACAGACAAGCTGTGACCGTCTCCGGGAGCTGCATGTGTCAG
AGGTTTTCACCGTCATCACCGAAACGCGCGAGGCAGCTGCGGTAAAGCTCATCAGCGTGGTCGTGAAGCG
ATTCACAGATGTCTGCCTGTTCATCCGCGTCCAGCTCGTTGAGTTTCTCCAGAAGCGTTAATGTCTGGCT
TCTGATAAAGCGGGCCATGTTAAGGGCGGTTTTTTCCTGTTTGGTCACTGATGCCTCCGTGTAAGGGGGA
TTTCTGTTCATGGGGGTAATGATACCGATGAAACGAGAGAGGATGCTCACGATACGGGTTACTGATGATG
AACATGCCCGGTTACTGGAACGTTGTGAGGGTAAACAACTGGCGGTATGGATGCGGCGGGACCAGAGAAA
AATCACTCAGGGTCAATGCCAGCGCTTCGTTAATACAGATGTAGGTGTTCCACAGGGTAGCCAGCAGCAT
CCTGCGATGCAGATCCGGAACATAATGGTGCAGGGCGCTGACTTCCGCGTTTCCAGACTTTACGAAACAC
GGAAACCGAAGACCATTCATGTTGTTGCTCAGGTCGCAGACGTTTTGCAGCAGCAGTCGCTTCACGTTCG
CTCGCGTATCGGTGATTCATTCTGCTAACCAGTAAGGCAACCCCGCCAGCCTAGCCGGGTCCTCAACGAC
AGGAGCACGATCATGCGCACCCGTGGCCAGGACCCAACGCTGCCCGAGATCTCGATCCCGCGAAATTAAT
ACGACTCACTATAGGGAGACCACAACGGTTTCCCTCTAGAAATAATTTTGTTTAACTTTAAGAAGGAGAT
ATACATATGTCGTACTACCATCACCATCACCATCACGATTACGACATCCCAACGACCGAAAACCTGTATT
TTCAGGGCGCCATGGTAAGTAGATTATCTACTGGAATATTGGATTTTGATAAACTAATACAAGGTGGGAT
TCCTCAAGGATTTTTCATAGCGTTGACTGGAGAGCCTGGAACTGGAAAGACGATATTTTCACTTCACTTC
ATTGCTAAGGGATTAAGGGACGGAGATCCTTGTATATACGTTACAACTGAGGAAAGTAGGGATTCAATAA
TAAGACAAGCTAAGCAGTTTAATTGGGATTTTGAGGAATATATAGAGAAGAAGTTGATAATAATAGATGC
ACTAATGAAGGAAAAAGAGGACCAATGGTCTTTAGTGAACTTAACCCCTGAGGAATTAGTGAATAAGGTA
ATTGAGGCTAAACAAAAATTAGGTTATGGTAAAGCTAGATTGGTAATTGATTCAGTAAGTGCATTATTTT
TGGATAAACCCGCAATGGCAAGAAAAATAAGCTACTATCTTAAGAGAGTCCTAAATAAATGGAATTTCAC
AATATATGCTACTTCACAATACGCAATAACCACATCACAAGCATTTGGATTTGGAGTAGAGCATGTGGCA
GATGGGATAATCAGATTCAGAAGGATGATAAGGAATGGAGAACTACATAGGTACATATTAATTGAGAAAA
TGAGACAAACCGATCACGATAAGCATGTATGGGAAATAGATATAGTTAATGGTAAAGGAATAGTCTTGAA
GGGAAGATTAGAGGAAAGAAGGGAAGATTATACATTGCCAGAAAAGGTAAAGAGAAAGATCATTGAGAGT
GGCAAAAAGACTGAGGAGGAATTGAAGTGAGGATCCGAATTCGAGCTCCGTCGACAAGCTTGCGGCCGCA
CTCGAGCACCACCACCACCACCACTGAGATCCGGCTGCTAACAAAGCCCGAAAGGAAGCTGAGTTGGCTG
CTGCCACCGCTGAGCAATAACTAGCATAACCCCTTGGGGCCTCTAAACGGGTCTTGAGGGGTTTTTTGCT
GAAAGGAGGAACTATATCCGGAT
