Features (pLannotate 1.2.2; 14 found; start..end, strand, type, name):
     12..440     +  rep_origin     f1 ori (sequence partly withheld): f1 bacteriophage origin of replication; arrow indicates direction of (+) strand synthesis
    493..597     +  promoter       AmpR promoter: bla
    598..1458    +  CDS            AmpR: β-lactamase; bla; confers resistance to ampicillin, carbenicillin, and related antibiotics
   1629..2217    +  rep_origin     ori: high-copy-number ColE1/pMB1/pBR322/pUC origin of replication
   2403..2542    -  misc_feature   bom: basis of mobility region from pBR322
   2644..2835    -  CDS            rop: Rop protein, which maintains plasmids at low copy number; rop
   2852..3232    +  CDS            YPB1_ECOLX: Protein predicted: Swiss-Prot protein existence level 4. From Escherichia coli.
   3344..3362    +  promoter       T7 promoter: promoter for bacteriophage T7 RNA polymerase
   3394..3416    +  RBS            RBS: efficient ribosome binding site from bacteriophage T7 gene 10 (Olins and Rangwala, 1989)
   3434..3453    +  CDS            8xHis (fragment): 8xHis affinity tag
   3475..3495    +  CDS            TEV site: tobacco etch virus (TEV) protease recognition and cleavage site
   4334..4351    +  CDS            9xHis (fragment): 9xHis affinity tag
   4361..4410    +  CDS            SET1 (fragment): solubility-enhancement tag derived from T7 phage gene 10B
   4418..4465    +  terminator     T7 terminator: transcription terminator for bacteriophage T7 RNA polymerase
>Addgene plasmid #97059 | pEAHISSSO2452 | addgene full sequence | sequence record 200119 | Addgene NGS Result
TGGCGAATGGG
[124 nt withheld, positions 12-135]
C
[91 nt withheld, positions 137-227]
A
[49 nt withheld, positions 229-277]
CCTTTGACGTTGGAGTCCACGTTCTTT
[37 nt withheld, positions 305-341]
ACCCTATCTCGGTCTATTCTTTTGATTTATAAGGGATTTTGCCGATTTCGGCCTATTGGTTAAAAAATGA
GCTGATTTAACAAAAATTTAACGCGAATTTTAACAAAATATTAACGCTTACAATTTAGGTGGCACTTTTC
GGGGAAATGTGCGCGGAACCCCTATTTGTTTATTTTTCTAAATACATTCAAATATGTATCCGCTCATGAG
ACAATAACCCTGATAAATGCTTCAATAATATTGAAAAAGGAAGAGTATGAGTATTCAACATTTCCGTGTC
GCCCTTATTCCCTTTTTTGCGGCATTTTGCCTTCCTGTTTTTGCTCACCCAGAAACGCTGGTGAAAGTAA
AAGATGCTGAAGATCAGTTGGGTGCACGAGTGGGTTACATCGAACTGGATCTCAACAGCGGTAAGATCCT
TGAGAGTTTTCGCCCCGAAGAACGTTTTCCAATGATGAGCACTTTTAAAGTTCTGCTATGTGGCGCGGTA
TTATCCCGTATTGACGCCGGGCAAGAGCAACTCGGTCGCCGCATACACTATTCTCAGAATGACTTGGTTG
AGTACTCACCAGTCACAGAAAAGCATCTTACGGATGGCATGACAGTAAGAGAATTATGCAGTGCTGCCAT
AACCATGAGTGATAACACTGCGGCCAACTTACTTCTGACAACGATCGGAGGACCGAAGGAGCTAACCGCT
TTTTTGCACAACATGGGGGATCATGTAACTCGCCTTGATCGTTGGGAACCGGAGCTGAATGAAGCCATAC
CAAACGACGAGCGTGACACCACGATGCCTGCAGCAATGGCAACAACGTTGCGCAAACTATTAACTGGCGA
ACTACTTACTCTAGCTTCCCGGCAACAATTAATAGACTGGATGGAGGCGGATAAAGTTGCAGGACCACTT
CTGCGCTCGGCCCTTCCGGCTGGCTGGTTTATTGCTGATAAATCTGGAGCCGGTGAGCGTGGGTCTCGCG
GTATCATTGCAGCACTGGGGCCAGATGGTAAGCCCTCCCGTATCGTAGTTATCTACACGACGGGGAGTCA
GGCAACTATGGATGAACGAAATAGACAGATCGCTGAGATAGGTGCCTCACTGATTAAGCATTGGTAACTG
TCAGACCAAGTTTACTCATATATACTTTAGATTGATTTAAAACTTCATTTTTAATTTAAAAGGATCTAGG
TGAAGATCCTTTTTGATAATCTCATGACCAAAATCCCTTAACGTGAGTTTTCGTTCCACTGAGCGTCAGA
CCCCGTAGAAAAGATCAAAGGATCTTCTTGAGATCCTTTTTTTCTGCGCGTAATCTGCTGCTTGCAAACA
AAAAAACCACCGCTACCAGCGGTGGTTTGTTTGCCGGATCAAGAGCTACCAACTCTTTTTCCGAAGGTAA
CTGGCTTCAGCAGAGCGCAGATACCAAATACTGTCCTTCTAGTGTAGCCGTAGTTAGGCCACCACTTCAA
GAACTCTGTAGCACCGCCTACATACCTCGCTCTGCTAATCCTGTTACCAGTGGCTGCTGCCAGTGGCGAT
AAGTCGTGTCTTACCGGGTTGGACTCAAGACGATAGTTACCGGATAAGGCGCAGCGGTCGGGCTGAACGG
GGGGTTCGTGCACACAGCCCAGCTTGGAGCGAACGACCTACACCGAACTGAGATACCTACAGCGTGAGCT
ATGAGAAAGCGCCACGCTTCCCGAAGGGAGAAAGGCGGACAGGTATCCGGTAAGCGGCAGGGTCGGAACA
GGAGAGCGCACGAGGGAGCTTCCAGGGGGAAACGCCTGGTATCTTTATAGTCCTGTCGGGTTTCGCCACC
TCTGACTTGAGCGTCGATTTTTGTGATGCTCGTCAGGGGGGCGGAGCCTATGGAAAAACGCCAGCAACGC
GGCCTTTTTACGGTTCCTGGCCTTTTGCTGGCCTTTTGCTCACATGTTCTTTCCTGCGTTATCCCCTGAT
TCTGTGGATAACCGTATTACCGCCTTTGAGTGAGCTGATACCGCTCGCCGCAGCCGAACGACCGAGCGCA
GCGAGTCAGTGAGCGAGGAAGCGGAAGAGCGCCTGATGCGGTATTTTCTCCTTACGCATCTGTGCGGTAT
TTCACACCGCAATGGTGCACTCTCAGTACAATCTGCTCTGATGCCGCATAGTTAAGCCAGTATACACTCC
GCTATCGCTACGTGACTGGGTCATGGCTGCGCCCCGACACCCGCCAACACCCGCTGACGCGCCCTGACGG
GCTTGTCTGCTCCCGGCATCCGCTTACAGACAAGCTGTGACCGTCTCCGGGAGCTGCATGTGTCAGAGGT
TTTCACCGTCATCACCGAAACGCGCGAGGCAGCTGCGGTAAAGCTCATCAGCGTGGTCGTGAAGCGATTC
ACAGATGTCTGCCTGTTCATCCGCGTCCAGCTCGTTGAGTTTCTCCAGAAGCGTTAATGTCTGGCTTCTG
ATAAAGCGGGCCATGTTAAGGGCGGTTTTTTCCTGTTTGGTCACTGATGCCTCCGTGTAAGGGGGATTTC
TGTTCATGGGGGTAATGATACCGATGAAACGAGAGAGGATGCTCACGATACGGGTTACTGATGATGAACA
TGCCCGGTTACTGGAACGTTGTGAGGGTAAACAACTGGCGGTATGGATGCGGCGGGACCAGAGAAAAATC
ACTCAGGGTCAATGCCAGCGCTTCGTTAATACAGATGTAGGTGTTCCACAGGGTAGCCAGCAGCATCCTG
CGATGCAGATCCGGAACATAATGGTGCAGGGCGCTGACTTCCGCGTTTCCAGACTTTACGAAACACGGAA
ACCGAAGACCATTCATGTTGTTGCTCAGGTCGCAGACGTTTTGCAGCAGCAGTCGCTTCACGTTCGCTCG
CGTATCGGTGATTCATTCTGCTAACCAGTAAGGCAACCCCGCCAGCCTAGCCGGGTCCTCAACGACAGGA
GCACGATCATGCGCACCCGTGGCCAGGACCCAACGCTGCCCGAGATCTCGATCCCGCGAAATTAATACGA
CTCACTATAGGGAGACCACAACGGTTTCCCTCTAGAAATAATTTTGTTTAACTTTAAGAAGGAGATATAC
ATATGTCGTACTACCATCACCATCACCATCACGATTACGACATCCCAACGACCGAAAACCTGTATTTTCA
GGGCGCCATGGTAAGTAGATTATCTACTGGAATATTGGATTTTGATAAACTAATACAAGGTGGGATTCCT
CAAGGATTTTTCATAGCGTTGACTGGAGAGCCTGGAACTGGAAAGACGATATTTTCACTTCACTTCATTG
CTAAGGGATTAAGGGACGGAGATCCTTGTATATACGTTACAACTGAGGAAAGTAGGGATTCAATAATAAG
ACAAGCTAAGCAGTTTAATTGGGATTTTGAGGAATATATAGAGAAGAAGTTGATAATAATAGATGCACTA
ATGAAGGAAAAAGAGGACCAATGGTCTTTAGTGAACTTAACCCCTGAGGAATTAGTGAATAAGGTAATTG
AGGCTAAACAAAAATTAGGTTATGGTAAAGCTAGATTGGTAATTGATTCAGTAAGTGCATTATTTTTGGA
TAAACCCGCAATGGCAAGAAAAATAAGCTACTATCTTAAGAGAGTCCTAAATAAATGGAATTTCACAATA
TATGCTACTTCACAATACGCAATAACCACATCACAAGCATTTGGATTTGGAGTAGAGCATGTGGCAGATG
GGATAATCAGATTCAGAAGGATGATAAGGAATGGAGAACTACATAGGTACATATTAATTGAGAAAATGAG
ACAAACCGATCACGATAAGCATGTATGGGAAATAGATATAGTTAATGGTAAAGGAATAGTCTTGAAGGGA
AGATTAGAGGAAAGAAGGGAAGATTATACATTGCCAGAAAAGGTAAAGAGAAAGATCATTGAGAGTGGCA
AAAAGACTGAGGAGGAATTGAAGTGAGGATCCGAATTCGAGCTCCGTCGACAAGCTTGCGGCCGCACTCG
AGCACCACCACCACCACCACTGAGATCCGGCTGCTAACAAAGCCCGAAAGGAAGCTGAGTTGGCTGCTGC
CACCGCTGAGCAATAACTAGCATAACCCCTTGGGGCCTCTAAACGGGTCTTGAGGGGTTTTTTGCTGAAA
GGAGGAACTATATCCGGAT
